>Addgene plasmid #213813 | POC1488 | addgene full sequence | sequence record 439178 | Addgene NGS Result
ATCCGGATATAGTTCCTCCTTTCAGCAAAAAACCCCTCAAGACCCGTTTAGAGGCCCCAAGGGGTTATGC
TAGTTATTGCTCAGCGGTGGCAGCAGCCAACTCAGCTTCCTTTCGGGCTTTGTTAGCAGCCGGATCTCAG
TGGTGGTGGTGGTGGTGCTCGAGTGCGGCCGCAAGCTTGTTAATCTCCAACTGGTTCAGCACAAAATTTG
CCTGATTTACATATTCTGCGTTCATATCGCATCCGATGAAGTTACGCCCCAACTTCTTGGCTACAATGGC
AGTTGTGCCAGACCCCATGAAACAGTCTAAGACAAGGTCATTAGGATTAGAACTGGCGCGAATGATACGT
TCAATCAGGTCACGGGGCTTAGGGGTAATGTGCGTAAGTTTAACGGTTTTACCATTAACCTTCTCCTTGT
GACGCTGACTACTGAAATGCCACACCTCTCCGCACAGACGGCCGTTTGGGTTCGGGAACCAACGTTTTCC
GTTTTTCAGGATTCCCTTCTCACTGGCGTGCTTGATACGGTCGGTTGACTCGTAAGGGACGCGGACCTCA
TCGTAGTTAAATGTATGGTTTTTGGATTTGCTAAAGAACAGGATAGTCTCTTGGCCTGTGCTAAAACGGC
GTTTCGCTGACCCCATTCCGTCACGTTTATCCCACGTAATCCAGTTTTGAAAGATCATTCCCTTACTAAC
AAGGTACTGGCAAATAAAAGCGCAATTAAACGGAGTGTTAAAGATGTAAAGCGACCCGTCTTTGTCCAAC
TTGTCCAGAACCTTATCGATCCAGCGGTACGTAAATGCCAGGAACTCGTTATGTGAATCAAAAGAATCCC
AATCCGCCTTACTCAGGTTATATGGAGGATCAATGACCGCCAACTGAACAGATTTGTTCTCAACCTGGTC
CAAAAAATCGAAGCAATTCATTTGGTGGATTTTATTGATCTCTAACATGTTCTCTACCATATGTATATCT
CCTTCTTAAAGTTAAACAAAATTATTTCTAGAGGGGAATTGTTATCCGCTCACAATTCCCCTATAGTGAG
TCGTATTAATTTCGCGGGATCGAGATCGATCTCGATCCTCTACGCCGGACGCATCGTGGCCGGCATCACC
GGCGCCACAGGTGCGGTTGCTGGCGCCTATATCGCCGACATCACCGATGGGGAAGATCGGGCTCGCCACT
TCGGGCTCATGAGCGCTTGTTTCGGCGTGGGTATGGTGGCAGGCCCCGTGGCCGGGGGACTGTTGGGCGC
CATCTCCTTGCATGCACCATTCCTTGCGGCGGCGGTGCTCAACGGCCTCAACCTACTACTGGGCTGCTTC
CTAATGCAGGAGTCGCATAAGGGAGAGCGTCGAGATCCCGGACACCATCGAATGGCGCAAAACCTTTCGC
GGTATGGCATGATAGCGCCCGGAAGAGAGTCAATTCAGGGTGGTGAATGTGAAACCAGTAACGTTATACG
ATGTCGCAGAGTATGCCGGTGTCTCTTATCAGACCGTTTCCCGCGTGGTGAACCAGGCCAGCCACGTTTC
TGCGAAAACGCGGGAAAAAGTGGAAGCGGCGATGGCGGAGCTGAATTACATTCCCAACCGCGTGGCACAA
CAACTGGCGGGCAAACAGTCGTTGCTGATTGGCGTTGCCACCTCCAGTCTGGCCCTGCACGCGCCGTCGC
AAATTGTCGCGGCGATTAAATCTCGCGCCGATCAACTGGGTGCCAGCGTGGTGGTGTCGATGGTAGAACG
AAGCGGCGTCGAAGCCTGTAAAGCGGCGGTGCACAATCTTCTCGCGCAACGCGTCAGTGGGCTGATCATT
AACTATCCGCTGGATGACCAGGATGCCATTGCTGTGGAAGCTGCCTGCACTAATGTTCCGGCGTTATTTC
TTGATGTCTCTGACCAGACACCCATCAACAGTATTATTTTCTCCCATGAAGACGGTACGCGACTGGGCGT
GGAGCATCTGGTCGCATTGGGTCACCAGCAAATCGCGCTGTTAGCGGGCCCATTAAGTTCTGTCTCGGCG
CGTCTGCGTCTGGCTGGCTGGCATAAATATCTCACTCGCAATCAAATTCAGCCGATAGCGGAACGGGAAG
GCGACTGGAGTGCCATGTCCGGTTTTCAACAAACCATGCAAATGCTGAATGAGGGCATCGTTCCCACTGC
GATGCTGGTTGCCAACGATCAGATGGCGCTGGGCGCAATGCGCGCCATTACCGAGTCCGGGCTGCGCGTT
GGTGCGGACATCTCGGTAGTGGGATACGACGATACCGAAGACAGCTCATGTTATATCCCGCCGTTAACCA
CCATCAAACAGGATTTTCGCCTGCTGGGGCAAACCAGCGTGGACCGCTTGCTGCAACTCTCTCAGGGCCA
GGCGGTGAAGGGCAATCAGCTGTTGCCCGTCTCACTGGTGAAAAGAAAAACCACCCTGGCGCCCAATACG
CAAACCGCCTCTCCCCGCGCGTTGGCCGATTCATTAATGCAGCTGGCACGACAGGTTTCCCGACTGGAAA
GCGGGCAGTGAGCGCAACGCAATTAATGTAAGTTAGCTCACTCATTAGGCACCGGGATCTCGACCGATGC
CCTTGAGAGCCTTCAACCCAGTCAGCTCCTTCCGGTGGGCGCGGGGCATGACTATCGTCGCCGCACTTAT
GACTGTCTTCTTTATCATGCAACTCGTAGGACAGGTGCCGGCAGCGCTCTGGGTCATTTTCGGCGAGGAC
CGCTTTCGCTGGAGCGCGACGATGATCGGCCTGTCGCTTGCGGTATTCGGAATCTTGCACGCCCTCGCTC
AAGCCTTCGTCACTGGTCCCGCCACCAAACGTTTCGGCGAGAAGCAGGCCATTATCGCCGGCATGGCGGC
CCCACGGGTGCGCATGATCGTGCTCCTGTCGTTGAGGACCCGGCTAGGCTGGCGGGGTTGCCTTACTGGT
TAGCAGAATGAATCACCGATACGCGAGCGAACGTGAAGCGACTGCTGCTGCAAAACGTCTGCGACCTGAG
CAACAACATGAATGGTCTTCGGTTTCCGTGTTTCGTAAAGTCTGGAAACGCGGAAGTCAGCGCCCTGCAC
CATTATGTTCCGGATCTGCATCGCAGGATGCTGCTGGCTACCCTGTGGAACACCTACATCTGTATTAACG
AAGCGCTGGCATTGACCCTGAGTGATTTTTCTCTGGTCCCGCCGCATCCATACCGCCAGTTGTTTACCCT
CACAACGTTCCAGTAACCGGGCATGTTCATCATCAGTAACCCGTATCGTGAGCATCCTCTCTCGTTTCAT
CGGTATCATTACCCCCATGAACAGAAATCCCCCTTACACGGAGGCATCAGTGACCAAACAGGAAAAAACC
GCCCTTAACATGGCCCGCTTTATCAGAAGCCAGACATTAACGCTTCTGGAGAAACTCAACGAGCTGGACG
CGGATGAACAGGCAGACATCTGTGAATCGCTTCACGACCACGCTGATGAGCTTTACCGCAGCTGCCTCGC
GCGTTTCGGTGATGACGGTGAAAACCTCTGACACATGCAGCTCCCGGAGACGGTCACAGCTTGTCTGTAA
GCGGATGCCGGGAGCAGACAAGCCCGTCAGGGCGCGTCAGCGGGTGTTGGCGGGTGTCGGGGCGCAGCCA
TGACCCAGTCACGTAGCGATAGCGGAGTGTATACTGGCTTAACTATGCGGCATCAGAGCAGATTGTACTG
AGAGTGCACCATTGCGGTGTGAAATACCGCACAGATGCGTAAGGAGAAAATACCGCATCAGGCGCTCTTC
CGCTTCCTCGCTCACTGACTCGCTGCGCTCGGTCGTTCGGCTGCGGCGAGCGGTATCAGCTCACTCAAAG
GCGGTAATACGGTTATCCACAGAATCAGGGGATAACGCAGGAAAGAACATGTGAGCAAAAGGCCAGCAAA
AGGCCAGGAACCGTAAAAAGGCCGCGTTGCTGGCGTTTTTCCATAGGCTCCGCCCCCCTGACGAGCATCA
CAAAAATCGACGCTCAAGTCAGAGGTGGCGAAACCCGACAGGACTATAAAGATACCAGGCGTTTCCCCCT
GGAAGCTCCCTCGTGCGCTCTCCTGTTCCGACCCTGCCGCTTACCGGATACCTGTCCGCCTTTCTCCCTT
CGGGAAGCGTGGCGCTTTCTCATAGCTCACGCTGTAGGTATCTCAGTTCGGTGTAGGTCGTTCGCTCCAA
GCTGGGCTGTGTGCACGAACCCCCCGTTCAGCCCGACCGCTGCGCCTTATCCGGTAACTATCGTCTTGAG
TCCAACCCGGTAAGACACGACTTATCGCCACTGGCAGCAGCCACTGGTAACAGGATTAGCAGAGCGAGGT
ATGTAGGCGGTGCTACAGAGTTCTTGAAGTGGTGGCCTAACTACGGCTACACTAGAAGGACAGTATTTGG
TATCTGCGCTCTGCTGAAGCCAGTTACCTTCGGAAAAAGAGTTGGTAGCTCTTGATCCGGCAAACAAACC
ACCGCTGGTAGCGGTGGTTTTTTTGTTTGCAAGCAGCAGATTACGCGCAGAAAAAAAGGATCTCAAGAAG
ATCCTTTGATCTTTTCTACGGGGTCTGACGCTCAGTGGAACGAAAACTCACGTTAAGGGATTTTGGTCAT
GAACAATAAAACTGTCTGCTTACATAAACAGTAATACAAGGGGTGTTATGAGCCATATTCAACGGGAAAC
GTCTTGCTCTAGGCCGCGATTAAATTCCAACATGGATGCTGATTTATATGGGTATAAATGGGCTCGCGAT
AATGTCGGGCAATCAGGTGCGACAATCTATCGATTGTATGGGAAGCCCGATGCGCCAGAGTTGTTTCTGA
AACATGGCAAAGGTAGCGTTGCCAATGATGTTACAGATGAGATGGTCAGACTAAACTGGCTGACGGAATT
TATGCCTCTTCCGACCATCAAGCATTTTATCCGTACTCCTGATGATGCATGGTTACTCACCACTGCGATC
CCCGGGAAAACAGCATTCCAGGTATTAGAAGAATATCCTGATTCAGGTGAAAATATTGTTGATGCGCTGG
CAGTGTTCCTGCGCCGGTTGCATTCGATTCCTGTTTGTAATTGTCCTTTTAACAGCGATCGCGTATTTCG
TCTCGCTCAGGCGCAATCACGAATGAATAACGGTTTGGTTGATGCGAGTGATTTTGATGACGAGCGTAAT
GGCTGGCCTGTTGAACAAGTCTGGAAAGAAATGCATAAACTTTTGCCATTCTCACCGGATTCAGTCGTCA
CTCATGGTGATTTCTCACTTGATAACCTTATTTTTGACGAGGGGAAATTAATAGGTTGTATTGATGTTGG
ACGAGTCGGAATCGCAGACCGATACCAGGATCTTGCCATCCTATGGAACTGCCTCGGTGAGTTTTCTCCT
TCATTACAGAAACGGCTTTTTCAAAAATATGGTATTGATAATCCTGATATGAATAAATTGCAGTTTCATT
TGATGCTCGATGAGTTTTTCTAAGAATTAATTCATGAGCGGATACATATTTGAATGTATTTAGAAAAATA
AACAAATAGGGGTTCCGCGCACATTTCCCCGAAAAGTGCCACCTAAATTGTAAGCGTTAATATTTTGTTA
AAATTCGCGTTAAATTTTTGTTAAATCAGCTCATTTTTTAACCAATAGGCCGAAATCGGCAAAATCCCTT
ATAAATCAAAAGAATAGACCGAGATAGGGT
[37 nt withheld, positions 5701-5737]
AAAGAACGTGGACTCCAACGTCAAAGG
[49 nt withheld, positions 5765-5813]
T
[91 nt withheld, positions 5815-5905]
G
[124 nt withheld, positions 5907-6030]
CCCATTCGCCA
Features (pLannotate 1.2.2; 19 found; start..end, strand, type, name):
     26..73      -  terminator     T7 terminator: transcription terminator for bacteriophage T7 RNA polymerase
     81..130     -  CDS            SET1 (fragment): solubility-enhancement tag derived from T7 phage gene 10B
    140..157     -  CDS            9xHis (fragment): 9xHis affinity tag
    179..958     -  CDS            mboIIM: MTM2_MORBO - Experimental evidence at protein level: Swiss-Prot protein existence level 1. This methylase recognizes the double-stranded sequence GAAGA, causes specific methylation on A-5, and protects the DNA from cleavage by the MboII endonuclease. It is not known if the cytosine of the complementary sequence TCTTC is also methylated by this enzyme. From Moraxella bovis.
    978..1000    -  RBS            RBS: efficient ribosome binding site from bacteriophage T7 gene 10 (Olins and Rangwala, 1989)
   1015..1039    -  protein_bind   lac operator: The lac repressor binds to the lac operator to inhibit transcription in E. coli. This inhibition can be relieved by adding lactose or isopropyl-β-D-thiogalactopyranoside (IPTG). lac repressor encoded by lacI
   1040..1058    -  promoter       T7 promoter: promoter for bacteriophage T7 RNA polymerase
   1084..1363    +  CDS            TcR (fragment): tetracycline efflux protein; tet; confers resistance to tetracycline
   1371..1448    +  promoter       lacI promoter: lacI
   1449..2531    +  CDS            lacI: lac repressor; lacI; The lac repressor binds to the lac operator to inhibit transcription in E. coli. This inhibition can be relieved by adding lactose or isopropyl-β-D-thiogalactopyranoside (IPTG).
   2544..2565    +  protein_bind   CAP binding site: CAP binding activates transcription in the presence of cAMP. E. coli catabolite activator protein
   2580..2871    +  CDS            TcR (fragment): tetracycline efflux protein; tet; confers resistance to tetracycline
   2943..3323    -  CDS            YPB1_ECOLX: Protein predicted: Swiss-Prot protein existence level 4. From Escherichia coli.
   3340..3531    +  CDS            rop: Rop protein, which maintains plasmids at low copy number; rop
   3633..3772    +  misc_feature   bom: basis of mobility region from pBR322
   3958..4546    -  rep_origin     ori: high-copy-number ColE1/pMB1/pBR322/pUC origin of replication
   4668..5483    +  CDS            KanR: aminoglycoside phosphotransferase; aph(3')-Ia; confers resistance to kanamycin in bacteria or G418 (Geneticin®) in eukaryotes
   5492..5549    -  promoter       AmpR promoter (fragment): bla
   5602..6030    -  rep_origin     f1 ori (sequence partly withheld): f1 bacteriophage origin of replication; arrow indicates direction of (+) strand synthesis
