[The description below was written by a language model from this plasmid's Addgene catalogue record and pLannotate feature annotations shown in this document.]
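Description:
POC1488 is a bacterial expression plasmid built on the pET30b backbone and carrying the M1.MboII DNA methyltransferase from Moraxella bovis. It is catalogued as a "BpiI-associated non-switchable methylase". The gene was cloned between NdeI and HindIII so that it reads into a C-terminal His6 tag, which allows affinity purification or detection. Expression follows the standard pET arrangement: a T7 promoter with an adjacent lac operator, the strong T7 gene 10 ribosome binding site, and a downstream T7 terminator. A plasmid-borne lacI gene supplies repressor, so transcription depends on T7 RNA polymerase and can be induced with IPTG in a suitable host.

The plasmid is selected with kanamycin through the aph(3')-Ia gene. It replicates from a pBR322/ColE1-type origin accompanied by rop and the bom region, and an f1 origin is also present. The catalogue lists it as high copy, although rop normally restrains copy number. The short tetracycline-resistance, AmpR promoter and SET1 fragments in the annotation appear to be backbone remnants or partial matches rather than functional elements.

According to the annotation, this enzyme recognises GAAGA and methylates an adenine within it, protecting DNA from MboII cleavage. The associated work concerns methylases that selectively block type IIS restriction enzymes where recognition sites overlap, here BpiI, as used in DNA assembly. The record does not define "non-switchable". The catalogue gives an insert size of 264 bp, whereas the annotated coding region spans about 780 bp; 264 may be a length in amino acids, though the record does not say so.
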