Addgene plasmid #213813: POC1488
Purpose: BpiI-associated non-switchable methylase
Depositing lab: Christopher A. O'Callaghan. Depositing organization: University of Oxford. Publication: DNA methylases for site-selective inhibition of type IIS restriction enzyme activity. Flores-Fernandez CN, Lin D, Robins K, O'Callaghan CA. Appl Microbiol Biotechnol. 2024 Jan 25;108(1):174. doi: 10.1007/s00253-024-13015-7. PubMed 38270650.
Backbone
  Vector backbone: pET30b
  Backbone size w/o insert (bp): 5421
  Total vector size (bp): 6045
  Vector type: Bacterial Expression
Growth in bacteria
  Bacterial resistance: Kanamycin, 50 μg/mL
  Growth temperature: 37°C
  Growth strain: DH5alpha
  Copy number: High Copy
Gene/Insert
  Gene/Insert name: BpiI-associated non-switchable methylase M1.MboII
  Species: M. bovis ATCC 10900
  Insert size (bp): 264
  Promoter: T7
  Tag / fusion protein: His6-tag (C terminal on insert)
  Cloning method: Restriction Enzyme; 5′ cloning site NdeI (unknown if destroyed); 3′ cloning site HindIII (unknown if destroyed)
  Sequencing primers: 5′ CTAGCCATATGGTAGAGAACATGTTAGAG; 3′ CTAGAAGCTTGTTAATCTCCAACTGGTTC
Terms and licenses: Academic/Nonprofit Terms; Industry Terms: Not Available to Industry
How to cite: POC1488 was a gift from Christopher A. O'Callaghan (Addgene plasmid # 213813 ; http://n2t.net/addgene:213813 ; RRID:Addgene_213813)
